Addgene plasmid #240983: pAAV-KORD-NanoLuc
Purpose: Expresses KORD-NanoLuc in mammalian cells; used with LATeNT*-Arrestin
Depositing lab: Alice Ting. Depositing organization: Stanford University. Publication: Light-activated tetanus neurotoxin for conditional proteolysis and inducible synaptic inhibition in vivo. Roh H, Kim D, Kim B, Jeon Y, Kim Y, Jacko M, Xu F, Lin C, Won Um J, Ting AY. bioRxiv 2025.01.27.635161; doi: 10.1101/2025.01.27.635161.
Backbone
  Vector backbone: pAAV
  Vector type: Mammalian Expression
Growth in bacteria
  Bacterial resistance: Ampicillin, 100 μg/mL
  Growth temperature: 37°C
  Growth strain: NEB Stable
  Copy number: High Copy
Gene/Insert
  Gene/Insert name: IL2SP-GFPnb(LaG17)-ALFA-KORD-V5-NanoLuc
  Species: Synthetic
  Tag / fusion protein: V5 (internal) (N terminal on insert)
  Cloning method: Gibson Cloning
Terms and licenses: Academic/Nonprofit Terms; Industry Terms: Not Available to Industry
Depositor comments: Please visit https://doi.org/10.1101/2025.01.27.635161 for bioRxiv preprint.
How to cite: pAAV-KORD-NanoLuc was a gift from Alice Ting (Addgene plasmid # 240983 ; http://n2t.net/addgene:240983 ; RRID:Addgene_240983)
