[The description below was written by a language model from this plasmid's Addgene catalogue record and pLannotate feature annotations shown in this document.]
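Description:
pAAV-KORD-NanoLuc is a 6.1 kb mammalian expression plasmid built on a pAAV backbone, in which the expression cassette lies between AAV2 inverted terminal repeats. The right-hand ITR is annotated in full, whereas only short ITR fragments were detected on the left side. The ITR flanks would in principle permit packaging into recombinant AAV, although the record lists the vector simply as mammalian expression. In bacteria it is maintained through a high-copy ColE1/pUC-type origin and selected with ampicillin via the β-lactamase gene. An f1 phage origin is also present.

The cassette is driven by the human CMV immediate-early enhancer and promoter, with a T7 promoter just upstream of the coding region, and is terminated by the bovine growth hormone polyadenylation signal. The synthetic open reading frame begins with the human interleukin-2 signal sequence, which directs the protein into the secretory pathway. This is followed by the anti-GFP nanobody LaG17, which the automated annotation picked up only as an immunoglobulin heavy-chain variable-domain match. After the nanobody come an ALFA epitope tag and KORD, annotated as the human kappa-opioid receptor OPRK1; KORD is an engineered DREADD derivative of that receptor. An internal V5 tag and NanoLuc luciferase complete the C-terminal end. The short HIV-1 LTR, 12Pk tag, bom and rop fragments in the table are probably just sequence-similarity hits; the 12Pk hit may reflect the V5-related epitope, though its position after NanoLuc differs from the stated insert order.

According to the record, the plasmid expresses KORD-NanoLuc in mammalian cells for use with LATeNT*-Arrestin, a component of a light-activated tetanus neurotoxin system for conditional proteolysis and inducible synaptic inhibition. The record does not spell out the mechanism of that pairing.
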