Features (pLannotate 1.2.2; 20 found; start..end, strand, type, name):
     17..44      +  repeat_region  AAV2 ITR (fragment): inverted terminal repeat of adeno-associated virus serotype 2 inverted
     73..100     +  repeat_region  AAV2 ITR (fragment): inverted terminal repeat of adeno-associated virus serotype 2 inverted
    206..509     +  enhancer       CMV enhancer: human cytomegalovirus immediate early enhancer
    510..713     +  promoter       CMV promoter: human cytomegalovirus (CMV) immediate early promoter
    709..742     +  LTR            5' LTR (truncated) (fragment): truncated 5' long terminal repeat (LTR) from HIV-1
    758..776     +  promoter       T7 promoter: promoter for bacteriophage T7 RNA polymerase
    796..855     +  sig_peptide    IL-2 signal sequence: human interleukin-2 signal sequence
    856..1233    +  CDS            HV02_CANLF: Experimental evidence at protein level: Swiss-Prot protein existence level 1. From Canis lupus familiaris (Dog) (Canis familiaris).
   1336..2475    +  CDS            OPRK1: OPRK_HUMAN - Also known as OPRK. Experimental evidence at protein level: Swiss-Prot protein existence level 1. G-protein coupled opioid receptor that functions as receptor for endogenous alpha-neoendorphins and dynorphins, but has low affinity for beta-endorphins. Also functions as receptor for various synthetic opioids and for the psychoactive diterpene salvinorin A. Ligand binding causes a conformation change that triggers signaling via guanine nucleotide-binding proteins (G proteins) and modulates the activity of down-stream effectors, such as adenylate cyclase. Signaling leads to the inhib
   2524..3033    +  CDS            Nluc: NanoLuc® luciferase human codon-optimized
   3037..3062    +  misc_feature   12Pktag (fragment)
   3118..3325    +  polyA_signal   bGH poly(A) signal: bovine growth hormone polyadenylation signal
   3354..3494    +  repeat_region  AAV2 ITR: inverted terminal repeat of adeno-associated virus serotype 2 inverted
   3499..3550    -  misc_feature   bom (fragment): basis of mobility region from pBR322
   3569..4024    +  rep_origin     f1 ori (sequence partly withheld): f1 bacteriophage origin of replication; arrow indicates direction of (+) strand synthesis
   4025..4074    -  misc_feature   bom (fragment): basis of mobility region from pBR322
   4176..4211    -  CDS            rop (fragment): Rop protein, which maintains plasmids at low copy number; rop
   4306..4410    +  promoter       AmpR promoter: bla
   4411..5271    +  CDS            AmpR: β-lactamase; bla; confers resistance to ampicillin, carbenicillin, and related antibiotics
   5442..6030    +  rep_origin     ori: high-copy-number ColE1/pMB1/pBR322/pUC origin of replication
>Addgene plasmid #240983 | pAAV-KORD-NanoLuc | addgene full sequence | sequence record 487595 | Addgene NGS Result
CATGTCCTGCAGGCAGCTGCGCGCTCGCTCGCTCACTGAGGCCGCCCGGGCGTCGGGCGACCTTTGGTCG
CCCGGCCTCAGTGAGCGAGCGAGCGCGCAGAGAGGGAGTGGCCAACTCCATCACTAGGGGTTCCTGCGGC
CGCACGCGTTGTACATAGTAATCAATTACGGGGTCATTAGTTCATAGCCCATATATGGAGTTCCGCGTTA
CATAACTTACGGTAAATGGCCCGCCTGGCTGACCGCCCAACGACCCCCGCCCATTGACGTCAATAATGAC
GTATGTTCCCATAGTAACGCCAATAGGGACTTTCCATTGACGTCAATGGGTGGAGTATTTACGGTAAACT
GCCCACTTGGCAGTACATCAAGTGTATCATATGCCAAGTACGCCCCCTATTGACGTCAATGACGGTAAAT
GGCCCGCCTGGCATTATGCCCAGTACATGACCTTATGGGACTTTCCTACTTGGCAGTACATCTACGTATT
AGTCATCGCTATTACCATGGTGATGCGGTTTTGGCAGTACATCAATGGGCGTGGATAGCGGTTTGACTCA
CGGGGATTTCCAAGTCTCCACCCCATTGACGTCAATGGGAGTTTGTTTTGGCACCAAAATCAACGGGACT
TTCCAAAATGTCGTAACAACTCCGCCCCATTGACGCAAATGGGCGGTAGGCGTGTACGGTGGGAGGTCTA
TATAAGCAGAGCTCTCTGGCTAACTAGAGAACCCACTGCTTACTGGCTTATCGAAATTAATACGACTCAC
TATAGGGAGACCCAAGCTTGCCACCATGTACAGGATGCAACTCCTGTCTTGCATTGCACTAAGTCTTGCA
CTTGTCACGAATTCGGTGCAACTCGTAGAGTCCGGTGGCGGACTCGTCCAGGCGGGAGGCTCCCTGCGCC
TGAGTTGCGCTGCGTCCGGAAGAACTATTAGCATGGCCGCCATGAGTTGGTTCAGACAGGCGCCTGGAAA
GGAGAGGGAGTTCGTGGCAGGCATAAGTCGCTCCGCAGGGTCAGCCGTCCATGCCGACTCCGTAAAGGGA
CGCTTTACCATCTCCAGAGATAACACAAAAAACACGCTCTATCTCCAAATGAATTCTTTGAAGGCCGAGG
ACACAGCCGTGTACTACTGCGCCGTTAGGACCAGCGGATTTTTTGGAAGCATTCCTAGGACAGGGACAGC
CTTTGATTACTGGGGCCAGGGAACGCAGGTTACCGTTTCCACCGGTGGTGGCGGCTCCGGTGGAGGGTCT
CCGTCCAGACTTGAGGAAGAGTTGAGACGGAGGTTGACCGAGCCAGGCGGTGGCAGTGGAGGTGGGTCCG
GTACCATGGAAAGCCCCATTCAAATCTTCCGGGGCGAGCCCGGACCAACCTGCGCTCCAAGCGCTTGCCT
GCCACCGAATTCTAGTGCATGGTTCCCAGGGTGGGCAGAGCCCGATAGCAATGGCTCAGCCGGGTCCGAG
GATGCGCAGCTTGAACCCGCTCACATCTCACCCGCTATCCCTGTCATTATTACGGCAGTCTACTCAGTTG
TTTTCGTTGTGGGCCTGGTTGGAAATAGCCTCGTGATGTTTGTGATTATCAGGTATACTAAAATGAAGAC
CGCCACGAATATCTACATCTTTAACCTGGCTCTGGCTGACGCCTTGGTGACCACCACTATGCCATTTCAG
TCCACCGTCTATCTTATGAACTCTTGGCCATTCGGCGACGTTCTGTGCAAGATTGTCATTTCCATTAATT
ATTATAATATGTTTACATCAATCTTTACGCTTACAATGATGAGCGTGGACCGATACATTGCTGTTTGCCA
TCCGGTGAAAGCACTGGATTTTCGCACCCCCTTGAAGGCCAAGATTATCAATATCTGTATTTGGCTCCTG
TCCTCATCCGTCGGAATTTCCGCCATTGTCTTGGGTGGTACAAAGGTGAGGGAGGACGTGGACGTTATAG
AGTGCAGCCTGCAGTTCCCTGACGATGACTACAGCTGGTGGGACCTTTTTATGAAGATCTGTGTCTTCAT
TTTTGCTTTCGTCATCCCCGTGCTGATTATCATAGTGTGCTATACACTGATGATATTGCGGCTGAAATCT
GTGCGCCTGCTGAGCGGCAGCCGCGAAAAGGATCGGAATCTGCGCCGAATCACACGCCTCGTGCTGGTTG
TAGTCGCTGTCTTCGTGGTATGCTGGACCCCAATCCACATTTTCATCCTGGTGGAAGCTCTGGGATCCAC
CTCTCACTCCACTGCCGCACTTAGCTCATATTACTTCTGCATTGCCTTGGGCTACACTAATTCCTCACTG
AATCCCATTCTGTACGCATTTCTTGACGAGAACTTCAAACGGTGCTTTAGAGACTTTTGCTTCCCCCTCA
AGATGCGCATGGAGCGGCAGTCAACCAGCCGAGTCCGGAATACGGTCCAGGATCCCGCCTATCTGCGGGA
CATCGACGGCATGAACAAGCCTGTGGAGCTGGCCGAGAAGCTGGCCGGCCTGGACATCAACGGTGGAGCT
AGCGTCTTCACACTCGAAGATTTCGTTGGGGACTGGCGACAGACAGCCGGCTACAACCTGGACCAAGTCC
TTGAACAGGGAGGTGTGTCCAGTTTGTTTCAGAATCTCGGGGTGTCCGTAACTCCGATCCAAAGGATTGT
CCTGAGCGGTGAAAATGGGCTGAAGATCGACATCCATGTCATCATCCCGTATGAAGGTCTGAGCGGCGAC
CAAATGGGCCAGATCGAAAAAATTTTTAAGGTGGTGTACCCTGTGGATGATCATCACTTTAAGGTGATCC
TGCACTATGGCACACTGGTAATCGACGGGGTTACGCCGAACATGATCGACTATTTCGGACGGCCGTATGA
AGGCATCGCCGTGTTCGACGGCAAAAAGATCACTGTAACAGGGACCCTGTGGAACGGCAACAAAATTATC
GACGAGCGCCTGATCAACCCCGACGGCTCCCTGCTGTTCCGAGTAACCATCAACGGAGTGACCGGCTGGC
GGCTGTGCGAACGCATTCTGGCGGGCAAGCCGATCCCTAACCCTCTGCTGGGCCTGGACAGCACTTAGTA
AGAATTCCTCGAGCTAGAGCTCGCTGATCAGCCTCGACTGTGCCTTCTAGTTGCCAGCCATCTGTTGTTT
GCCCCTCCCCCGTGCCTTCCTTGACCCTGGAAGGTGCCACTCCCACTGTCCTTTCCTAATAAAATGAGGA
AATTGCATCGCATTGTCTGAGTAGGTGTCATTCTATTCTGGGGGGTGGGGTGGGGCAGGACAGCAAGGGG
GAGGATTGGGAAGACAATAGCAGGCATGCTGGGGAGGTAACCACGTGCGGACCGAGCGGCCGCAGGAACC
CCTAGTGATGGAGTTGGCCACTCCCTCTCTGCGCGCTCGCTCGCTCACTGAGGCCGGGCGACCAAAGGTC
GCCCGACGCCCGGGCTTTGCCCGGGCGGCCTCAGTGAGCGAGCGAGCGCGCAGCTGCCTGCAGGGGCGCC
TGATGCGGTATTTTCTCCTTACGCATCTGTGCGGTATTTCACACCGCATA
[95 nt withheld, positions 3551-3645]
T
[46 nt withheld, positions 3647-3692]
C
[141 nt withheld, positions 3694-3834]
CCTTTGACGTTGGAGTCCACGTTCTTT
[37 nt withheld, positions 3862-3898]
ACTCTATCTCGGGCTATTCTTTTGATTTATAAGGGATTTTGCCGATTTCGGTCTATTGGTTAAAAAATGA
GCTGATTTAACAAAAATTTAACGCGAATTTTAACAAAATATTAACGTTTACAATTTTATGGTGCACTCTC
AGTACAATCTGCTCTGATGCCGCATAGTTAAGCCAGCCCCGACACCCGCCAACACCCGCTGACGCGCCCT
GACGGGCTTGTCTGCTCCCGGCATCCGCTTACAGACAAGCTGTGACCGTCTCCGGGAGCTGCATGTGTCA
GAGGTTTTCACCGTCATCACCGAAACGCGCGAGACGAAAGGGCCTCGTGATACGCCTATTTTTATAGGTT
AATGTCATGATAATAATGGTTTCTTAGACGTCAGGTGGCACTTTTCGGGGAAATGTGCGCGGAACCCCTA
TTTGTTTATTTTTCTAAATACATTCAAATATGTATCCGCTCATGAGACAATAACCCTGATAAATGCTTCA
ATAATATTGAAAAAGGAAGAGTATGAGTATTCAACATTTCCGTGTCGCCCTTATTCCCTTTTTTGCGGCA
TTTTGCCTTCCTGTTTTTGCTCACCCAGAAACGCTGGTGAAAGTAAAAGATGCTGAAGATCAGTTGGGTG
CACGAGTGGGTTACATCGAACTGGATCTCAACAGCGGTAAGATCCTTGAGAGTTTTCGCCCCGAAGAACG
TTTTCCAATGATGAGCACTTTTAAAGTTCTGCTATGTGGCGCGGTATTATCCCGTATTGACGCCGGGCAA
GAGCAACTCGGTCGCCGCATACACTATTCTCAGAATGACTTGGTTGAGTACTCACCAGTCACAGAAAAGC
ATCTTACGGATGGCATGACAGTAAGAGAATTATGCAGTGCTGCCATAACCATGAGTGATAACACTGCGGC
CAACTTACTTCTGACAACGATCGGAGGACCGAAGGAGCTAACCGCTTTTTTGCACAACATGGGGGATCAT
GTAACTCGCCTTGATCGTTGGGAACCGGAGCTGAATGAAGCCATACCAAACGACGAGCGTGACACCACGA
TGCCTGTAGCAATGGCAACAACGTTGCGCAAACTATTAACTGGCGAACTACTTACTCTAGCTTCCCGGCA
ACAATTAATAGACTGGATGGAGGCGGATAAAGTTGCAGGACCACTTCTGCGCTCGGCCCTTCCGGCTGGC
TGGTTTATTGCTGATAAATCTGGAGCCGGTGAGCGTGGAAGCCGCGGTATCATTGCAGCACTGGGGCCAG
ATGGTAAGCCCTCCCGTATCGTAGTTATCTACACGACGGGGAGTCAGGCAACTATGGATGAACGAAATAG
ACAGATCGCTGAGATAGGTGCCTCACTGATTAAGCATTGGTAACTGTCAGACCAAGTTTACTCATATATA
CTTTAGATTGATTTAAAACTTCATTTTTAATTTAAAAGGATCTAGGTGAAGATCCTTTTTGATAATCTCA
TGACCAAAATCCCTTAACGTGAGTTTTCGTTCCACTGAGCGTCAGACCCCGTAGAAAAGATCAAAGGATC
TTCTTGAGATCCTTTTTTTCTGCGCGTAATCTGCTGCTTGCAAACAAAAAAACCACCGCTACCAGCGGTG
GTTTGTTTGCCGGATCAAGAGCTACCAACTCTTTTTCCGAAGGTAACTGGCTTCAGCAGAGCGCAGATAC
CAAATACTGTTCTTCTAGTGTAGCCGTAGTTAGGCCACCACTTCAAGAACTCTGTAGCACCGCCTACATA
CCTCGCTCTGCTAATCCTGTTACCAGTGGCTGCTGCCAGTGGCGATAAGTCGTGTCTTACCGGGTTGGAC
TCAAGACGATAGTTACCGGATAAGGCGCAGCGGTCGGGCTGAACGGGGGGTTCGTGCACACAGCCCAGCT
TGGAGCGAACGACCTACACCGAACTGAGATACCTACAGCGTGAGCTATGAGAAAGCGCCACGCTTCCCGA
AGGGAGAAAGGCGGACAGGTATCCGGTAAGCGGCAGGGTCGGAACAGGAGAGCGCACGAGGGAGCTTCCA
GGGGGAAACGCCTGGTATCTTTATAGTCCTGTCGGGTTTCGCCACCTCTGACTTGAGCGTCGATTTTTGT
GATGCTCGTCAGGGGGGCGGAGCCTATGGAAAAACGCCAGCAACGCGGCCTTTTTACGGTTCCTGGCCTT
TTGCTGGCCTTTTGCTCA
